>Addgene plasmid #64610 | JAK2 (V617F)-pcw107-V5 | addgene full sequence | sequence record 342097 | Addgene NGS Result
TCCCCAGGCTCCCCAGCAGGCAGAAGTATGCAAAGCATGCGTCTCAATTAGTCAGCAACCATAGTCCCGC
CCCTAACTCCGCCCATCCCGCCCCTAACTCCGCCCAGTTCCGCCCATTCTCCGCCCCATGGCTGACTAAT
TTTTTTTATTTATGCAGAGGCCGAGGCCGCCTCGGCCTCTGAGCTATTCCAGAAGTAGTGAGGAGGCTTT
TTTGGAGGCCTAGGCTTTTGCAAAAAGCTTTCTAGAGGTACCACCGGAGCTTACCATGACCGAGTACAAG
CCCACGGTGCGCCTCGCCACCCGCGACGACGTCCCCAGGGCCGTACGCACCCTCGCCGCCGCGTTCGCCG
ACTACCCCGCCACGCGCCACACCGTCGATCCGGACCGCCACATCGAGCGGGTCACCGAGCTGCAAGAACT
CTTCCTCACGCGCGTCGGGCTCGACATCGGCAAGGTGTGGGTCGCGGACGACGGCGCCGCCGTGGCGGTC
TGGACCACGCCGGAGAGCGTCGAAGCGGGGGCGGTGTTCGCCGAGATCGGCCCGCGCATGGCCGAGTTGA
GCGGTTCCCGGCTGGCCGCGCAGCAACAGATGGAAGGCCTCCTGGCGCCGCACCGGCCCAAGGAGCCCGC
GTGGTTCCTGGCCACCGTCGGCGTCTCGCCCGACCACCAGGGCAAGGGTCTGGGCAGCGCCGTCGTGCTC
CCCGGAGTGGAGGCGGCCGAGCGCGCCGGGGTGCCCGCCTTCCTGGAGACCTCCGCGCCCCGCAACCTCC
CCTTCTACGAGCGGCTCGGCTTCACCGTCACCGCCGACGTCGAGGTGCCCGAAGGACCGCGCACCTGGTG
CATGACCCGCAAGCCCGGTGCCAGTTAACGAATTCTAGATCTTGAGACAAATGGCAGTATTCATCCACAA
TTTTAAAAGAAAAGGGGGGATTGGGGGGTACAGTGCAGGGGAAAGAATAGTAGACATAATAGCAACAGAC
ATACAAACTAAAGAATTACAAAAACAAATTACAAAAATTCAAAATTTTCGGGTTTATTACAGGGACAGCA
GAGATCCACTTTGGCGCCGGCTCGAGGCCTGCAGGTTGCGCCTTTTCCAAGGCAGCCCTGGGTTTGCGCA
GGGACGCGGCTGCTCTGGGCGTGGTTCCGGGAAACGCAGCGGCGCCGACCCTGGGTCTCGCACATTCTTC
ACGTCCGTTCGCAGCGTCACCCGGATCTTCGCCGCTACCCTTGTGGGCCCCCCGGCGACGCTTCCTGCTC
CGCCCCTAAGTCGGGAAGGTTCCTTGCGGTTCGCGGCGTGCCGGACGTGACAAACGGAAGCCGCACGTCT
CACTAGTACCCTCGCAGACGGACAGCGCCAGGGAGCAATGGCAGCGCGCCGACCGCGATGGGCTGTGGCC
AATAGCGGCTGCTCAGCAGGGCGCGCCGAGAGCAGCGGCCGGGAAGGGGCGGTGCGGGAGGCGGGGTGTG
GGGCGGTAGTGTGGGCCCTGTTCCTGCCCGCGCGGTGTTCCGCATTCTGCAAGCCTCCGGAGCGCACGTC
GGCAGTCGGCTCCCTCGTTGACCGAATCACCGACCTCTCTCCCCAGGGGCTAGCATCGATGGATCAACAA
GTTTGTACAAAAAAGTTGGCTGGTGCGGCGGCGGCACCATGGGAATGGCCTGCCTTACGATGACAGAAAT
GGAGGGAACATCCACCTCTTCTATATATCAGAATGGTGATATTTCTGGAAATGCCAATTCTATGAAGCAA
ATAGATCCAGTTCTTCAGGTGTATCTTTACCATTCCCTTGGGAAATCTGAGGCAGATTATCTGACCTTTC
CATCTGGGGAGTATGTTGCAGAAGAAATCTGTATTGCTGCTTCTAAAGCTTGTGGTATCACACCTGTGTA
TCATAATATGTTTGCTTTAATGAGTGAAACAGAAAGGATCTGGTATCCACCCAACCATGTCTTCCATATA
GATGAGTCAACCAGGCATAATGTACTCTACAGAATAAGATTTTACTTTCCTCGTTGGTATTGCAGTGGCA
GCAACAGAGCCTATCGGCATGGAATATCTCGAGGTGCTGAAGCTCCTCTTCTTGATGACTTTGTCATGTC
TTACCTCTTTGCTCAGTGGCGGCATGATTTTGTGCACGGATGGATAAAAGTACCTGTGACTCATGAAACA
CAGGAAGAATGTCTTGGGATGGCAGTGTTAGATATGATGAGAATAGCCAAAGAAAACGATCAAACCCCAC
TGGCCATCTATAACTCTATCAGCTACAAGACATTCTTACCAAAATGTATTCGAGCAAAGATCCAAGACTA
TCATATTTTGACAAGGAAGCGAATAAGGTACAGATTTCGCAGATTTATTCAGCAATTCAGCCAATGCAAA
GCCACTGCCAGAAACTTGAAACTTAAGTATCTTATAAATCTGGAAACTCTGCAGTCTGCCTTCTACACAG
AGAAATTTGAAGTAAAAGAACCTGGAAGTGGTCCTTCAGGTGAGGAGATTTTTGCAACCATTATAATAAC
TGGAAACGGTGGAATTCAGTGGTCAAGAGGGAAACATAAAGAAAGTGAGACACTGACAGAACAGGATTTA
CAGTTATATTGCGATTTTCCTAATATTATTGATGTCAGTATTAAGCAAGCAAACCAAGAGGGTTCAAATG
AAAGCCGAGTTGTAACTATCCATAAGCAAGATGGTAAAAATCTGGAAATTGAACTTAGCTCATTAAGGGA
AGCTTTGTCTTTCGTGTCATTAATTGATGGATATTATAGATTAACTGCAGATGCACATCATTACCTCTGT
AAAGAAGTAGCACCTCCAGCCGTGCTTGAAAATATACAAAGCAACTGTCATGGCCCAATTTCGATGGATT
TTGCCATTAGTAAACTGAAGAAAGCAGGTAATCAGACTGGACTGTATGTACTTCGATGCAGTCCTAAGGA
CTTTAATAAATATTTTTTGACTTTTGCTGTCGAGCGAGAAAATGTCATTGAATATAAACACTGTTTGATT
ACAAAAAATGAGAATGAAGAGTACAACCTCAGTGGGACAAAGAAGAACTTCAGCAGTCTTAAAGATCTTT
TGAATTGTTACCAGATGGAAACTGTTCGCTCAGACAATATAATTTTCCAGTTTACTAAATGCTGTCCCCC
AAAGCCAAAAGATAAATCAAACCTTCTAGTCTTCAGAACGAATGGTGTTTCTGATGTACCAACCTCACCA
ACATTACAGAGGCCTACTCATATGAACCAAATGGTGTTTCACAAAATCAGAAATGAAGATTTGATATTTA
ATGAAAGCCTTGGCCAAGGCACTTTTACAAAGATTTTTAAAGGCGTACGAAGAGAAGTAGGAGACTACGG
TCAACTGCATGAAACAGAAGTTCTTTTAAAAGTTCTGGATAAAGCACACAGAAACTATTCAGAGTCTTTC
TTTGAAGCAGCAAGTATGATGAGCAAGCTTTCTCACAAGCATTTGGTTTTAAATTATGGAGTATGTTTCT
GTGGAGACGAGAATATTCTGGTTCAGGAGTTTGTAAAATTTGGATCACTAGATACATATCTGAAAAAGAA
TAAAAATTGTATAAATATATTATGGAAACTTGAAGTTGCTAAACAGTTGGCATGGGCCATGCATTTTCTA
GAAGAAAACACCCTTATTCATGGGAATGTATGTGCCAAAAATATTCTGCTTATCAGAGAAGAAGACAGGA
AGACAGGAAATCCTCCTTTCATCAAACTTAGTGATCCTGGCATTAGTATTACAGTTTTGCCAAAGGACAT
TCTTCAGGAGAGAATACCATGGGTACCACCTGAATGCATTGAAAATCCTAAAAATTTAAATTTGGCAACA
GACAAATGGAGTTTTGGTACCACTTTGTGGGAAATCTGCAGTGGAGGAGATAAACCTCTAAGTGCTCTGG
ATTCTCAAAGAAAGCTACAATTTTATGAAGATAGGCATCAGCTTCCTGCACCAAAGTGGGCAGAATTAGC
AAACCTTATAAATAATTGTATGGATTATGAACCAGATTTCAGGCCTTCTTTCAGAGCCATCATACGAGAT
CTTAACAGTTTGTTTACTCCAGATTATGAACTATTAACAGAAAATGACATGTTACCAAATATGAGGATAG
GTGCCCTAGGGTTTTCTGGTGCCTTTGAAGACCGGGATCCTACACAGTTTGAAGAGAGACATTTGAAATT
TCTACAGCAACTTGGCAAGGGTAATTTTGGGAGTGTGGAGATGTGCCGGTATGACCCTCTACAGGACAAC
ACTGGGGAGGTGGTCGCTGTAAAAAAGCTTCAGCATAGTACTGAAGAGCACCTAAGAGACTTTGAAAGGG
AAATTGAAATCCTGAAATCCCTACAGCATGACAACATTGTAAAGTACAAGGGAGTGTGCTACAGTGCTGG
TCGGCGTAATCTAAAATTAATTATGGAATATTTACCATATGGAAGTTTACGAGACTATCTTCAAAAACAT
AAAGAACGGATAGATCACATAAAACTTCTGCAGTACACATCTCAGATATGCAAGGGTATGGAGTATCTTG
GTACAAAAAGGTATATCCACAGGGATCTGGCAACGAGAAATATATTGGTGGAGAACGAGAACAGAGTTAA
AATTGGAGATTTTGGGTTAACCAAAGTCTTGCCACAAGACAAAGAATACTATAAAGTAAAAGAACCTGGT
GAAAGTCCCATATTCTGGTATGCTCCAGAATCACTGACAGAGAGCAAGTTTTCTGTGGCCTCAGATGTTT
GGAGCTTTGGAGTGGTTCTGTATGAACTTTTCACATACATTGAGAAGAGTAAAAGTCCACCAGCGGAATT
TATGCGTATGATTGGCAATGACAAACAAGGACAGATGATCGTGTTCCATTTGATAGAACTTTTGAAGAAT
AATGGAAGATTACCAAGACCAGATGGATGCCCAGATGAGATCTATATGATCATGACAGAATGCTGGAACA
ATAATGTAAATCAACGCCCCTCCTTTAGGGATCTAGCTCTTCGAGTGGATCAAATAAGGGATAACATGGC
TGGATTGCCAACTTTCTTGTACAAAGTGGTTACCGGTGGTAAGCCTATCCCTAACCCTCTCCTCGGTCTC
GATTCTACGTAGTAATGACCGCGTTAAGTCGACAATCAACCTCTGGATTACAAAATTTGTGAAAGATTGA
CTGGTATTCTTAACTATGTTGCTCCTTTTACGCTATGTGGATACGCTGCTTTAATGCCTTTGTATCATGC
TATTGCTTCCCGTATGGCTTTCATTTTCTCCTCCTTGTATAAATCCTGGTTGCTGTCTCTTTATGAGGAG
TTGTGGCCCGTTGTCAGGCAACGTGGCGTGGTGTGCACTGTGTTTGCTGACGCAACCCCCACTGGTTGGG
GCATTGCCACCACCTGTCAGCTCCTTTCCGGGACTTTCGCTTTCCCCCTCCCTATTGCCACGGCGGAACT
CATCGCCGCCTGCCTTGCCCGCTGCTGGACAGGGGCTCGGCTGTTGGGCACTGACAATTCCGTGGTGTTG
TCGGGGAAATCATCGTCCTTTCCTTGGCTGCTCGCCTGTGTTGCCACCTGGATTCTGCGCGGGACGTCCT
TCTGCTACGTCCCTTCGGCCCTCAATCCAGCGGACCTTCCTTCCCGCGGCCTGCTGCCGGCTCTGCGGCC
TCTTCCGCGTCTTCGCCTTCGCCCTCAGACGAGTCGGATCTCCCTTTGGGCCGCCTCCCCGCGTCGACTT
TAAGACCAATGACTTACAAGGCAGCTGTAGATCTTAGCCACTTTTTAAAAGAAAAGGGGGGACTGGAAGG
GCTAATTCACTCCCAACGAAGACAAGATCTGCTTTTTGCTTGTACTGGGTCTCTCTGGTTAGACCAGATC
TGAGCCTGGGAGCTCTCTGGCTAACTAGGGAACCCACTGCTTAAGCCTCAATAAAGCTTGCCTTGAGTGC
TTCAAGTAGTGTGTGCCCGTCTGTTGTGTGACTCTGGTAACTAGAGATCCCTCAGACCCTTTTAGTCAGT
GTGGAAAATCTCTAGCAGTACGTATAGTAGTTCATGTCATCTTATTATTCAGTATTTATAACTTGCAAAG
AAATGAATATCAGAGAGTGAGAGGAACTTGTTTATTGCAGCTTATAATGGTTACAAATAAAGCAATAGCA
TCACAAATTTCACAAATAAAGCATTTTTTTCACTGCATTCTAGTTGTGGTTTGTCCAAACTCATCAATGT
ATCTTATCATGTCTGGCTCTAGCTATCCCGCCCCTAACTCCGCCCATCCCGCCCCTAACTCCGCCCAGTT
CCGCCCATTCTCCGCCCCATGGCTGACTAATTTTTTTTATTTATGCAGAGGCCGAGGCCGCCTCGGCCTC
TGAGCTATTCCAGAAGTAGTGAGGAGGCTTTTTTGGAGGCCTAGGGACGTACCCAATTCGCCCTATAGTG
AGTCGTATTACGCGCGCTCACTGGCCGTCGTTTTACAACGTCGTGACTGGGAAAACCCTGGCGTTACCCA
ACTTAATCGCCTTGCAGCACATCCCCCTTTCGCCAGCTGGCGTAATAGCGAAGAGGCCCGCACCGATCGC
CCTTCCCAACAGTTGCGCAGCCTGAATGGCGAATGGG
[124 nt withheld, positions 6618-6741]
C
[91 nt withheld, positions 6743-6833]
A
[49 nt withheld, positions 6835-6883]
CCTTTGACGTTGGAGTCCACGTTCTTT
[37 nt withheld, positions 6911-6947]
ACCCTATCTCGGTCTATTCTTTTGATTTATAAGGGATTTTGCCGATTTCGGCCTATTGGTTAAAAAATGA
GCTGATTTAACAAAAATTTAACGCGAATTTTAACAAAATATTAACGCTTACAATTTAGGTGGCACTTTTC
GGGGAAATGTGCGCGGAACCCCTATTTGTTTATTTTTCTAAATACATTCAAATATGTATCCGCTCATGAG
ACAATAACCCTGATAAATGCTTCAATAATATTGAAAAAGGAAGAGTATGAGTATTCAACATTTCCGTGTC
GCCCTTATTCCCTTTTTTGCGGCATTTTGCCTTCCTGTTTTTGCTCACCCAGAAACGCTGGTGAAAGTAA
AAGATGCTGAAGATCAGTTGGGTGCACGAGTGGGTTACATCGAACTGGATCTCAACAGCGGTAAGATCCT
TGAGAGTTTTCGCCCCGAAGAACGTTTTCCAATGATGAGCACTTTTAAAGTTCTGCTATGTGGCGCGGTA
TTATCCCGTATTGACGCCGGGCAAGAGCAACTCGGTCGCCGCATACACTATTCTCAGAATGACTTGGTTG
AGTACTCACCAGTCACAGAAAAGCATCTTACGGATGGCATGACAGTAAGAGAATTATGCAGTGCTGCCAT
AACCATGAGTGATAACACTGCGGCCAACTTACTTCTGACAACGATCGGAGGACCGAAGGAGCTAACCGCT
TTTTTGCACAACATGGGGGATCATGTAACTCGCCTTGATCGTTGGGAACCGGAGCTGAATGAAGCCATAC
CAAACGACGAGCGTGACACCACGATGCCTGTAGCAATGGCAACAACGTTGCGCAAACTATTAACTGGCGA
ACTACTTACTCTAGCTTCCCGGCAACAATTAATAGACTGGATGGAGGCGGATAAAGTTGCAGGACCACTT
CTGCGCTCGGCCCTTCCGGCTGGCTGGTTTATTGCTGATAAATCTGGAGCCGGTGAGCGTGGGTCTCGCG
GTATCATTGCAGCACTGGGGCCAGATGGTAAGCCCTCCCGTATCGTAGTTATCTACACGACGGGGAGTCA
GGCAACTATGGATGAACGAAATAGACAGATCGCTGAGATAGGTGCCTCACTGATTAAGCATTGGTAACTG
TCAGACCAAGTTTACTCATATATACTTTAGATTGATTTAAAACTTCATTTTTAATTTAAAAGGATCTAGG
TGAAGATCCTTTTTGATAATCTCATGACCAAAATCCCTTAACGTGAGTTTTCGTTCCACTGAGCGTCAGA
CCCCGTAGAAAAGATCAAAGGATCTTCTTGAGATCCTTTTTTTCTGCGCGTAATCTGCTGCTTGCAAACA
AAAAAACCACCGCTACCAGCGGTGGTTTGTTTGCCGGATCAAGAGCTACCAACTCTTTTTCCGAAGGTAA
CTGGCTTCAGCAGAGCGCAGATACCAAATACTGTTCTTCTAGTGTAGCCGTAGTTAGGCCACCACTTCAA
GAACTCTGTAGCACCGCCTACATACCTCGCTCTGCTAATCCTGTTACCAGTGGCTGCTGCCAGTGGCGAT
AAGTCGTGTCTTACCGGGTTGGACTCAAGACGATAGTTACCGGATAAGGCGCAGCGGTCGGGCTGAACGG
GGGGTTCGTGCACACAGCCCAGCTTGGAGCGAACGACCTACACCGAACTGAGATACCTACAGCGTGAGCT
ATGAGAAAGCGCCACGCTTCCCGAAGGGAGAAAGGCGGACAGGTATCCGGTAAGCGGCAGGGTCGGAACA
GGAGAGCGCACGAGGGAGCTTCCAGGGGGAAACGCCTGGTATCTTTATAGTCCTGTCGGGTTTCGCCACC
TCTGACTTGAGCGTCGATTTTTGTGATGCTCGTCAGGGGGGCGGAGCCTATGGAAAAACGCCAGCAACGC
GGCCTTTTTACGGTTCCTGGCCTTTTGCTGGCCTTTTGCTCACATGTTCTTTCCTGCGTTATCCCCTGAT
TCTGTGGATAACCGTATTACCGCCTTTGAGTGAGCTGATACCGCTCGCCGCAGCCGAACGACCGAGCGCA
GCGAGTCAGTGAGCGAGGAAGCGGAAGAGCGCCCAATACGCAAACCGCCTCTCCCCGCGCGTTGGCCGAT
TCATTAATGCAGCTGGCACGACAGGTTTCCCGACTGGAAAGCGGGCAGTGAGCGCAACGCAATTAATGTG
AGTTAGCTCACTCATTAGGCACCCCAGGCTTTACACTTTATGCTTCCGGCTCGTATGTTGTGTGGAATTG
TGAGCGGATAACAATTTCACACAGGAAACAGCTATGACCATGATTACGCCAAGCGCGCAATTAACCCTCA
CTAAAGGGAACAAAAGCTGGAGCTGCAAGCTTAATGTAGTCTTATGCAATACTCTTGTAGTCTTGCAACA
TGGTAACGATGAGTTAGCAACATGCCTTACAAGGAGAGAAAAAGCACCGTGCATGCCGATTGGTGGAAGT
AAGGTGGTACGATCGTGCCTTATTAGGAAGGCAACAGACGGGTCTGACATGGATTGGACGAACCACTGAA
TTGCCGCATTGCAGAGATATTGTATTTAAGTGCCTAGCTCGATACATAAACGGGTCTCTCTGGTTAGACC
AGATCTGAGCCTGGGAGCTCTCTGGCTAACTAGGGAACCCACTGCTTAAGCCTCAATAAAGCTTGCCTTG
AGTGCTTCAAGTAGTGTGTGCCCGTCTGTTGTGTGACTCTGGTAACTAGAGATCCCTCAGACCCTTTTAG
TCAGTGTGGAAAATCTCTAGCAGTGGCGCCCGAACAGGGACTTGAAAGCGAAAGGGAAACCAGAGGAGCT
CTCTCGACGCAGGACTCGGCTTGCTGAAGCGCGCACGGCAAGAGGCGAGGGGCGGCGACTGGTGAGTACG
CCAAAAATTTTGACTAGCGGAGGCTAGAAGGAGAGAGATGGGTGCGAGAGCGTCAGTATTAAGCGGGGGA
GAATTAGATCGCGATGGGAAAAAATTCGGTTAAGGCCAGGGGGAAAGAAAAAATATAAATTAAAACATAT
AGTATGGGCAAGCAGGGAGCTAGAACGATTCGCAGTTAATCCTGGCCTGTTAGAAACATCAGAAGGCTGT
AGACAAATACTGGGACAGCTACAACCATCCCTTCAGACAGGATCAGAAGAACTTAGATCATTATATAATA
CAGTAGCAACCCTCTATTGTGTGCATCAAAGGATAGAGATAAAAGACACCAAGGAAGCTTTAGACAAGAT
AGAGGAAGAGCAAAACAAAAGTAAGACCACCGCACAGCAAGCGGCCGCTGATCTTCAGACCTGGAGGAGG
AGATATGAGGGACAATTGGAGAAGTGAATTATATAAATATAAAGTAGTAAAAATTGAACCATTAGGAGTA
GCACCCACCAAGGCAAAGAGAAGAGTGGTGCAGAGAGAAAAAAGAGCAGTGGGAATAGGAGCTTTGTTCC
TTGGGTTCTTGGGAGCAGCAGGAAGCACTATGGGCGCAGCGTCAATGACGCTGACGGTACAGGCCAGACA
ATTATTGTCTGGTATAGTGCAGCAGCAGAACAATTTGCTGAGGGCTATTGAGGCGCAACAGCATCTGTTG
CAACTCACAGTCTGGGGCATCAAGCAGCTCCAGGCAAGAATCCTGGCTGTGGAAAGATACCTAAAGGATC
AACAGCTCCTGGGGATTTGGGGTTGCTCTGGAAAACTCATTTGCACCACTGCTGTGCCTTGGAATGCTAG
TTGGAGTAATAAATCTCTGGAACAGATTTGGAATCACACGACCTGGATGGAGTGGGACAGAGAAATTAAC
AATTACACAAGCTTAATACACTCCTTAATTGAAGAATCGCAAAACCAGCAAGAAAAGAATGAACAAGAAT
TATTGGAATTAGATAAATGGGCAAGTTTGTGGAATTGGTTTAACATAACAAATTGGCTGTGGTATATAAA
ATTATTCATAATGATAGTAGGAGGCTTGGTAGGTTTAAGAATAGTTTTTGCTGTACTTTCTATAGTGAAT
AGAGTTAGGCAGGGATATTCACCATTATCGTTTCAGACCCACCTCCCAACCCCGAGGGGACCCATGCATT
GCATCTCAATTAGTCAGCAACCAGGTGTGGAAAG
Features (pLannotate 1.2.2; 32 found; start..end, strand, type, name):
     85..220     +  rep_origin     SV40 ori: SV40 origin of replication
    266..862     +  CDS            PuroR (fragment): puromycin N-acetyltransferase; pac from Streptomyces; confers resistance to puromycin
    911..1028    +  misc_feature   cPPT/CTS: central polypurine tract and central termination sequence of HIV-1
   1086..1586    +  promoter       hPGK promoter: human phosphoglycerate kinase 1 promoter
   1608..1625    +  protein_bind   attB1 (fragment): mutant version of attB; core recombination site for the Gateway® BP reaction BP Clonase™
   1649..5044    +  CDS            JAK2: JAK2_HUMAN - Experimental evidence at protein level: Swiss-Prot protein existence level 1. Non-receptor tyrosine kinase involved in various processes such as cell growth, development, differentiation or histone modifications. Mediates essential signaling events in both innate and adaptive immunity. In the cytoplasm, plays a pivotal role in signal transduction via its association with type I receptors such as growth hormone (GHR), prolactin (PRLR), leptin (LEPR), erythropoietin (EPOR), thrombopoietin (THPO); or type II receptors including IFN-alpha, IFN- beta, IFN-gamma and multiple interleukin
   5052..5069    -  protein_bind   attB2 (fragment): mutant version of attB; core recombination site for the Gateway® BP reaction BP Clonase™
   5078..5119    +  CDS            V5 tag: epitope tag from simian virus 5
   5144..5732    +  misc_feature   WPRE: woodchuck hepatitis virus posttranscriptional regulatory element
   5783..5802    +  misc_feature   cPPT/CTS (fragment): central polypurine tract and central termination sequence of HIV-1
   5804..6037    +  LTR            3' LTR (ΔU3): self-inactivating 3' long terminal repeat (LTR) from HIV-1
   6115..6236    +  polyA_signal   SV40 poly(A) signal: SV40 polyadenylation signal
   6276..6411    +  rep_origin     SV40 ori: SV40 origin of replication
   6432..6450    -  promoter       T7 promoter: promoter for bacteriophage T7 RNA polymerase
   6458..6613    +  CDS            lacZα (fragment): LacZα fragment of β-galactosidase; lacZ fragment
   6618..7046    +  rep_origin     f1 ori (sequence partly withheld): f1 bacteriophage origin of replication; arrow indicates direction of (+) strand synthesis
   7099..7203    +  promoter       AmpR promoter: bla
   7204..8064    +  CDS            AmpR: β-lactamase; bla; confers resistance to ampicillin, carbenicillin, and related antibiotics
   8235..8823    +  rep_origin     ori: high-copy-number ColE1/pMB1/pBR322/pUC origin of replication
   9006..9098    +  CDS            lacI (fragment): lac repressor; lacI; The lac repressor binds to the lac operator to inhibit transcription in E. coli. This inhibition can be relieved by adding lactose or isopropyl-β-D-thiogalactopyranoside (IPTG).
   9111..9132    +  protein_bind   CAP binding site: CAP binding activates transcription in the presence of cAMP. E. coli catabolite activator protein
   9147..9177    +  promoter       lac promoter: promoter for the E. coli lac operon
   9181..9203    +  protein_bind   lac operator (fragment): The lac repressor binds to the lac operator to inhibit transcription in E. coli. This inhibition can be relieved by adding lactose or isopropyl-β-D-thiogalactopyranoside (IPTG). lac repressor encoded by lacI
   9246..9264    +  promoter       T3 promoter: promoter for bacteriophage T3 RNA polymerase
   9292..9518    +  promoter       RSV promoter: Rous sarcoma virus enhancer/promoter
   9519..9699    +  LTR            5' LTR (truncated): truncated 5' long terminal repeat (LTR) from HIV-1
   9746..9871    +  misc_feature   HIV-1 Ψ: packaging signal of human immunodeficiency virus type 1
   9855..10218   +  CDS            HIV-1 gag (fragment): gag protein from human immunodeficiency virus 1; gag
  10364..10597   +  misc_feature   RRE: The Rev response element (RRE) of HIV-1 allows for Rev-dependent mRNA export from the nucleus to the cytoplasm.
  10974..11000   +  CDS            Rev (fragment): human immunodeficiency virus 1 (HIV-1) Rev protein; rev; enhances nuclear export of unspliced and incompletely spliced viral mRNAs
  11007..11030   +  promoter       SV40 promoter (fragment): SV40 early promoter
  11031..61      +  promoter       SV40 promoter (fragment) (across the origin): SV40 enhancer and early promoter
