[The description below was written by a language model from this plasmid's Addgene catalogue record and pLannotate feature annotations shown in this document.]
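Description:
JAK2 (V617F)-pcw107-V5 is a third-generation-style, self-inactivating HIV-1 lentiviral transfer plasmid built on the pcw107 (V5) backbone and carrying the human JAK2 open reading frame with the V617F substitution. In bacteria it is maintained through a high-copy ColE1/pUC-type origin and an ampicillin resistance gene (β-lactamase); an f1 origin and remnants of a lac/lacZα cloning region with T3 and T7 promoters are also annotated in the backbone.

The viral genome is transcribed from an RSV promoter fused to a truncated 5' LTR, followed by the Ψ packaging signal with a partial gag sequence and the Rev response element. It ends in a ΔU3 3' LTR, which leaves the integrated provirus without LTR promoter activity, followed by an SV40 polyadenylation signal. Inside this unit, an SV40 early promoter/origin drives puromycin N-acetyltransferase for selection of transduced mammalian cells. A cPPT/CTS element that aids nuclear import follows, and then the human PGK promoter drives the JAK2 coding sequence. The insert was introduced by Gateway recombination and is flanked by attB1 and attB2 remnants, reading through into a backbone-encoded C-terminal V5 epitope tag for detection. A WPRE downstream enhances transcript expression. The depositor also notes a short barcode located just upstream of the coding sequence start.

The stated purpose is lentivirus production for expression of the insert at physiological levels, consistent with the moderate-strength PGK promoter. The associated publication concerns systematic identification of signaling pathways that can confer anticancer drug resistance. The annotated full sequence is about 11 kb, which is shorter than the sum of the listed backbone and insert sizes. The record does not explain this difference, though Gateway cloning normally replaces a backbone cassette.
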