Addgene plasmid #64610: JAK2 (V617F)-pcw107-V5
Purpose: when used to produce lentivirus, express physiological levels of insert
Depositing lab: David Sabatini & Kris Wood. Depositing organization: Whitehead Institute for Biomedical Research. Publication: Systematic identification of signaling pathways with potential to confer anticancer drug resistance. Martz CA, Ottina KA, Singleton KR, Jasper JS, Wardell SE, Peraza-Penton A, Anderson GR, Winter PS, Wang T, Alley HM, Kwong LN, Cooper ZA, Tetzlaff M, Chen PL, Rathmell JC, Flaherty KT, Wargo JA, McDonnell DP, Sabatini DM, Wood KC. Sci Signal. 2014 Dec 23;7(357):ra121. doi: 10.1126/scisignal.aaa1877. PubMed 25538079.
Backbone
  Vector backbone: pcw107 (V5)
  Backbone manufacturer: John Doench/Kathleen Ottina
  Backbone size w/o insert (bp): 9240
  Vector type: Lentiviral
  Selectable markers: Puromycin
Growth in bacteria
  Bacterial resistance: Ampicillin, 100 μg/mL
  Growth temperature: 37°C
  Growth strain: Stbl3
  Copy number: Unknown
Gene/Insert
  Gene/Insert name: JAK2 (alt name: NM_004972.3)
  Species: H. sapiens (human)
  Insert size (bp): 3399
  Mutation: V617F
  Entrez Gene: JAK2 (a.k.a. JTK10)
  Promoter: PGK
  Tag / fusion protein: V5 (C terminal on backbone)
  Cloning method: Gateway Cloning
  Sequencing primers: 5′ hPGK-F; 3′ WPRE-R
Resource information
  A portion of this plasmid was derived from a plasmid made by: William Vainchecker Lab, Institut Gustave Roussy
Terms and licenses: Academic/Nonprofit Terms; Industry Terms: Not Available to Industry
Depositor comments: TGGT (N-term barcode, 17 nt upstream of CDS start). Working name: CTK-D1-V5
How to cite: JAK2 (V617F)-pcw107-V5 was a gift from David Sabatini & Kris Wood (Addgene plasmid # 64610 ; http://n2t.net/addgene:64610 ; RRID:Addgene_64610)
