>Addgene plasmid #64610 | JAK2 (V617F)-pcw107-V5 | addgene partial sequence | sequence record 110635 | hPGK-F 5'-GTGTTCCGCATTCTGCAAG-3'
TCACCGACCTCTCTCCCCAGGGGCTAGCATCGATGGATCAACAAGTTTGTACAAAAAAGTTGGCTGGTGC
GGCGGCGGCACCATGGGAATGGCCTGCCTTACGATGACAGAAATGGAGGGAACATCCACCTCTTCTATAT
ATCAGAATGGTGATATTTCTGGAAATGCCAATTCTATGAAGCAAATAGATCCAGTTCTTCAGGTGTATCT
TTACCATTCCCTTGGGAAATCTGAGGCAGATTATCTGACCTTTCCATCTGGGGAGTATGTTGCAGAAGAA
ATCTGTATTGCTGCTTCTAAAGCTTGTGGTATCACACCTGTGTATCATAATATGTTTGCTTTAATGAGTG
AAACAGAAAGGATCTGGTATCCACCCAACCATGTCTTCCATATAGATGAGTCAACCAGGCATAATGTACT
CTACAGAATAAGATTTTACTTTCCTCGTTGGTATTGCAGTGGCAGCAACAGAGCCTATCGGCATGGAATA
TCTCGAGGTGCTGAAGCTCCTCTTCTTGATGACTTTGTCATGTCTTACCTCTTTGCTCAGTGGCGGCATG
ATTTTGTGCACGGATGGATAAAAGTACCTGTGACTCATGAAACACAGGAAGAATGTCTTGGGATGGCAGT
GTTAGATATGATGAGAATAGCCAAAGAAAACGATCAAACCCCACTGGCCATCTATAACTCTATCAGCTAC
AAGACATTCTTA
