>Addgene plasmid #64610 | JAK2 (V617F)-pcw107-V5 | addgene partial sequence | sequence record 110636 | WPRE-R 5'-CATAGCGTAAAAGGAGCAACA-3'
AGGAGAGGGTTAGGGATAGGCTTACCACCGGTAACCACTTTGTACAAGAAAGTTGGCAATCCAGCCATGT
TATCCCTTATTTGATCCACTCGAAGAGCTAGATCCCTAAAGGAGGGGCGTTGATTTACATTATTGTTCCA
GCATTCTGTCATGATCATATAGATCTCATCTGGGCATCCATCTGGTCTTGGTAATCTTCCATTATTCTTC
AAAAGTTCTATCAAATGGAACACGATCATCTGTCCTTGTTTGTCATTGCCAATCATACGCATAAATTCCG
CTGGTGGACTTTTACTCTTCTCAATGTATGTGAAAAGTTCATACAGAACCACTCCAAAGCTCCAAACATC
TGAGGCCACAGAAAACTTGCTCTCTGTCAGTGATTCTGGAGCATACCAGAATATGGGACTTTCACCAGGT
TCTTTTACTTTATAGTA
