>Addgene plasmid #64610 | JAK2 (V617F)-pcw107-V5 | addgene partial sequence | sequence record 111104 | hJAK2-F 5'-ACTACGGTCAACTGCATGAAAC-3'
CATTTGGTTTTAAATTATGGAGTATGTTTCTGTGGAGACGAGAATATTCTGGTTCAGGAGTTTGTAAAAT
TTGGATCACTAGATACATATCTGAAAAAGAATAAAAATTGTATAAATATATTATGGAAACTTGAAGTTGC
TAAACAGTTGGCATGGGCCATGCATTTTCTAGAAGAAAACACCCTTATTCATGGGAATGTATGTGCCAAA
AATATTCTGCTTATCAGAGAAGAAGACAGGAAGACAGGAAATCCTCCTTTCATCAAACTTAGTGATCCTG
GCATTAGTATTACAGTTTTGCCAAAGGACATTCTTCAGGAGAGAATACCATGGGTACCACCTGAATGCAT
TGAAAATCCTAAAAATTTAAATTTGGCAACAGACAAATGGAGTTTTGGTACCACTTTGTGGGAAATCTGC
AGTGGAGGAGATAAACCTCTAAGTGCTCTGGATTCTCAAAGAAAGCTACAATTTTATGAAGATAGGCATC
AGCTTCCTGCACCAAAGTGGGCAGAATTAGCAAACCTTATAAATAATTGTATGGATTATGAACCAGA
